>Addgene plasmid #102749 | T660K EPHA3 pcDNA3.1 | addgene full sequence | sequence record 198418 | Addgene NGS Result
GGTGTGGAAAGTCCCCAGGCTCCCCAGCAGGCAGAAGTATGCAAAGCATGCATCTCAATTAGTCAGCAAC
CATAGTCCCGCCCCTAACTCCGCCCATCCCGCCCCTAACTCCGCCCAGTTCCGCCCATTCTCCGCCCCAT
GGCTGACTAATTTTTTTTATTTATGCAGAGGCCGAGGCCGCCTCTGCCTCTGAGCTATTCCAGAAGTAGT
GAGGAGGCTTTTTTGGAGGCCTAGGCTTTTGCAAAAAGCTCCCGGGAGCTTGTATATCCATTTTCGGATC
TGATCAAGAGACAGGATGAGGATCGTTTCGCATGATTGAACAAGATGGATTGCACGCAGGTTCTCCGGCC
GCTTGGGTGGAGAGGCTATTCGGCTATGACTGGGCACAACAGACAATCGGCTGCTCTGATGCCGCCGTGT
TCCGGCTGTCAGCGCAGGGGCGCCCGGTTCTTTTTGTCAAGACCGACCTGTCCGGTGCCCTGAATGAACT
GCAGGACGAGGCAGCGCGGCTATCGTGGCTGGCCACGACGGGCGTTCCTTGCGCAGCTGTGCTCGACGTT
GTCACTGAAGCGGGAAGGGACTGGCTGCTATTGGGCGAAGTGCCGGGGCAGGATCTCCTGTCATCTCACC
TTGCTCCTGCCGAGAAAGTATCCATCATGGCTGATGCAATGCGGCGGCTGCATACGCTTGATCCGGCTAC
CTGCCCATTCGACCACCAAGCGAAACATCGCATCGAGCGAGCACGTACTCGGATGGAAGCCGGTCTTGTC
GATCAGGATGATCTGGACGAAGAGCATCAGGGGCTCGCGCCAGCCGAACTGTTCGCCAGGCTCAAGGCGC
GCATGCCCGACGGCGAGGATCTCGTCGTGACCCATGGCGATGCCTGCTTGCCGAATATCATGGTGGAAAA
TGGCCGCTTTTCTGGATTCATCGACTGTGGCCGGCTGGGTGTGGCGGACCGCTATCAGGACATAGCGTTG
GCTACCCGTGATATTGCTGAAGAGCTTGGCGGCGAATGGGCTGACCGCTTCCTCGTGCTTTACGGTATCG
CCGCTCCCGATTCGCAGCGCATCGCCTTCTATCGCCTTCTTGACGAGTTCTTCTGAGCGGGACTCTGGGG
TTCGCGAAATGACCGACCAAGCGACGCCCAACCTGCCATCACGAGATTTCGATTCCACCGCCGCCTTCTA
TGAAAGGTTGGGCTTCGGAATCGTTTTCCGGGACGCCGGCTGGATGATCCTCCAGCGCGGGGATCTCATG
CTGGAGTTCTTCGCCCACCCCAACTTGTTTATTGCAGCTTATAATGGTTACAAATAAAGCAATAGCATCA
CAAATTTCACAAATAAAGCATTTTTTTCACTGCATTCTAGTTGTGGTTTGTCCAAACTCATCAATGTATC
TTATCATGTCTGTATACCGTCGACCTCTAGCTAGAGCTTGGCGTAATCATGGTCATAGCTGTTTCCTGTG
TGAAATTGTTATCCGCTCACAATTCCACACAACATACGAGCCGGAAGCATAAAGTGTAAAGCCTGGGGTG
CCTAATGAGTGAGCTAACTCACATTAATTGCGTTGCGCTCACTGCCCGCTTTCCAGTCGGGAAACCTGTC
GTGCCAGCTGCATTAATGAATCGGCCAACGCGCGGGGAGAGGCGGTTTGCGTATTGGGCGCTCTTCCGCT
TCCTCGCTCACTGACTCGCTGCGCTCGGTCGTTCGGCTGCGGCGAGCGGTATCAGCTCACTCAAAGGCGG
TAATACGGTTATCCACAGAATCAGGGGATAACGCAGGAAAGAACATGTGAGCAAAAGGCCAGCAAAAGGC
CAGGAACCGTAAAAAGGCCGCGTTGCTGGCGTTTTTCCATAGGCTCCGCCCCCCTGACGAGCATCACAAA
AATCGACGCTCAAGTCAGAGGTGGCGAAACCCGACAGGACTATAAAGATACCAGGCGTTTCCCCCTGGAA
GCTCCCTCGTGCGCTCTCCTGTTCCGACCCTGCCGCTTACCGGATACCTGTCCGCCTTTCTCCCTTCGGG
AAGCGTGGCGCTTTCTCATAGCTCACGCTGTAGGTATCTCAGTTCGGTGTAGGTCGTTCGCTCCAAGCTG
GGCTGTGTGCACGAACCCCCCGTTCAGCCCGACCGCTGCGCCTTATCCGGTAACTATCGTCTTGAGTCCA
ACCCGGTAAGACACGACTTATCGCCACTGGCAGCAGCCACTGGTAACAGGATTAGCAGAGCGAGGTATGT
AGGCGGTGCTACAGAGTTCTTGAAGTGGTGGCCTAACTACGGCTACACTAGAAGAACAGTATTTGGTATC
TGCGCTCTGCTGAAGCCAGTTACCTTCGGAAAAAGAGTTGGTAGCTCTTGATCCGGCAAACAAACCACCG
CTGGTAGCGGTGGTTTTTTTGTTTGCAAGCAGCAGATTACGCGCAGAAAAAAAGGATCTCAAGAAGATCC
TTTGATCTTTTCTACGGGGTCTGACGCTCAGTGGAACGAAAACTCACGTTAAGGGATTTTGGTCATGAGA
TTATCAAAAAGGATCTTCACCTAGATCCTTTTAAATTAAAAATGAAGTTTTAAATCAATCTAAAGTATAT
ATGAGTAAACTTGGTCTGACAGTTACCAATGCTTAATCAGTGAGGCACCTATCTCAGCGATCTGTCTATT
TCGTTCATCCATAGTTGCCTGACTCCCCGTCGTGTAGATAACTACGATACGGGAGGGCTTACCATCTGGC
CCCAGTGCTGCAATGATACCGCGAGACCCACGCTCACCGGCTCCAGATTTATCAGCAATAAACCAGCCAG
CCGGAAGGGCCGAGCGCAGAAGTGGTCCTGCAACTTTATCCGCCTCCATCCAGTCTATTAATTGTTGCCG
GGAAGCTAGAGTAAGTAGTTCGCCAGTTAATAGTTTGCGCAACGTTGTTGCCATTGCTACAGGCATCGTG
GTGTCACGCTCGTCGTTTGGTATGGCTTCATTCAGCTCCGGTTCCCAACGATCAAGGCGAGTTACATGAT
CCCCCATGTTGTGCAAAAAAGCGGTTAGCTCCTTCGGTCCTCCGATCGTTGTCAGAAGTAAGTTGGCCGC
AGTGTTATCACTCATGGTTATGGCAGCACTGCATAATTCTCTTACTGTCATGCCATCCGTAAGATGCTTT
TCTGTGACTGGTGAGTACTCAACCAAGTCATTCTGAGAATAGTGTATGCGGCGACCGAGTTGCTCTTGCC
CGGCGTCAATACGGGATAATACCGCGCCACATAGCAGAACTTTAAAAGTGCTCATCATTGGAAAACGTTC
TTCGGGGCGAAAACTCTCAAGGATCTTACCGCTGTTGAGATCCAGTTCGATGTAACCCACTCGTGCACCC
AACTGATCTTCAGCATCTTTTACTTTCACCAGCGTTTCTGGGTGAGCAAAAACAGGAAGGCAAAATGCCG
CAAAAAAGGGAATAAGGGCGACACGGAAATGTTGAATACTCATACTCTTCCTTTTTCAATATTATTGAAG
CATTTATCAGGGTTATTGTCTCATGAGCGGATACATATTTGAATGTATTTAGAAAAATAAACAAATAGGG
GTTCCGCGCACATTTCCCCGAAAAGTGCCACCTGACGTCGACGGATCGGGAGATCTCCCGATCCCCTATG
GTGCACTCTCAGTACAATCTGCTCTGATGCCGCATAGTTAAGCCAGTATCTGCTCCCTGCTTGTGTGTTG
GAGGTCGCTGAGTAGTGCGCGAGCAAAATTTAAGCTACAACAAGGCAAGGCTTGACCGACAATTGCATGA
AGAATCTGCTTAGGGTTAGGCGTTTTGCGCTGCTTCGCGATGTACGGGCCAGATATACGCGTTGACATTG
ATTATTGACTAGTTATTAATAGTAATCAATTACGGGGTCATTAGTTCATAGCCCATATATGGAGTTCCGC
GTTACATAACTTACGGTAAATGGCCCGCCTGGCTGACCGCCCAACGACCCCCGCCCATTGACGTCAATAA
TGACGTATGTTCCCATAGTAACGCCAATAGGGACTTTCCATTGACGTCAATGGGTGGAGTATTTACGGTA
AACTGCCCACTTGGCAGTACATCAAGTGTATCATATGCCAAGTACGCCCCCTATTGACGTCAATGACGGT
AAATGGCCCGCCTGGCATTATGCCCAGTACATGACCTTATGGGACTTTCCTACTTGGCAGTACATCTACG
TATTAGTCATCGCTATTACCATGGTGATGCGGTTTTGGCAGTACATCAATGGGCGTGGATAGCGGTTTGA
CTCACGGGGATTTCCAAGTCTCCACCCCATTGACGTCAATGGGAGTTTGTTTTGGCACCAAAATCAACGG
GACTTTCCAAAATGTCGTAACAACTCCGCCCCATTGACGCAAATGGGCGGTAGGCGTGTACGGTGGGAGG
TCTATATAAGCAGAGCTCTCTGGCTAACTAGAGAACCCACTGCTTACTGGCTTATCGAAATTAATACGAC
TCACTATAGGGAGACCCAAGCTGGCTAGTTAAGCTTGGTACCGAGCTCGGATCCACTAGTCCAGTGTGGT
GGAATTCGTCGAGCTCTAGCGAGGTGACAGCGTAGAACCAGGAGTGTCAAACTTGACATCAGCCTGCGAG
CGGAGCATGGTAACTTCTCCAGCAATCAGAGCGCTCCCCCTCACATCAGTGGCATGCTTCATGGAGATAT
GCTCCTCTCACTGCCCTCTGCACCAGCAACATGGATTGTCAGCTCTCCATCCTCCTCCTTCTCAGCTGCT
CTGTTCTCGACAGCTTCGGGGAACTGATTCCGCAGCCTTCCAATGAAGTCAATCTACTGGATTCAAAAAC
AATTCAAGGGGAGCTGGGCTGGATCTCTTATCCATCACATGGGTGGGAAGAGATCAGTGGTGTGGATGAA
CATTACACACCCATCAGGACTTACCAGGTGTGCAATGTCATGGACCACAGTCAAAACAATTGGCTGAGAA
CAAACTGGGTCCCCAGGAACTCAGCTCAGAAGATTTATGTGGAGCTCAAGTTCACTCTACGAGACTGCAA
TAGCATTCCATTGGTTTTAGGAACTTGCAAGGAGACATTCAACCTGTACTACATGGAGTCTGATGATGAT
CATGGGGTGAAATTTCGAGAGCATCAGTTTACAAAGATTGACACCATTGCAGCTGATGAAAGTTTCACTC
AAATGGATCTTGGGGACCGTATTCTGAAGCTCAACACTGAGATTAGAGAAGTAGGTCCTGTCAACAAGAA
GGGATTTTATTTGGCATTTCAAGATGTTGGTGCTTGTGTTGCCTTGGTGTCTGTGAGAGTATACTTCAAA
AAGTGCCCATTTACAGTGAAGAATCTGGCTATGTTTCCAGACACGGTACCCATGGACTCCCAGTCCCTGG
TGGAGGTTAGAGGGTCTTGTGTCAACAATTCTAAGGAGGAAGATCCTCCAAGGATGTACTGCAGTACAGA
AGGCGAATGGCTTGTACCCATTGGCAAGTGTTCCTGCAATGCTGGCTATGAAGAAAGAGGTTTTATGTGC
CAAGCTTGTCGACCAGGTTTCTACAAGGCATTGGATGGTAATATGAAGTGTGCTAAGTGCCCGCCTCACA
GTTCTACTCAGGAAGATGGTTCAATGAACTGCAGGTGTGAGAATAATTACTTCCGGGCAGACAAAGACCC
TCCATCCATGGCTTGTACCCGACCTCCATCTTCACCAAGAAATGTTATCTCTAATATAAACGAGACCTCA
GTTATCCTGGACTGGAGTTGGCCCCTGGACACAGGAGGCCGGAAAGATGTTACCTTCAACATCATATGTA
AAAAATGTGGGTGGAATATAAAACAGTGTGAGCCATGCAGCCCAAATGTCCGCTTCCTCCCTCGACAGTT
TGGACTCACCAACACCACGGTGACAGTGACAGACCTTCTGGCACATACTAACTACACCTTTGAGATTGAT
GCCGTTAATGGGGTGTCAGAGCTGAGCTCCCCACCAAGACAGTTTGCTGCGGTCAGCATCACAACTAATC
AGGCTGCTCCATCACCTGTCCTGACGATTAAGAAAGATCGGACCTCCAGAAATAGCATCTCTTTGTCCTG
GCAAGAACCTGAACATCCTAATGGGATCATATTGGACTACGAGGTCAAATACTATGAAAAGCAGGAACAA
GAAACAAGTTATACCATTCTGAGGGCAAGAGGCACAAATGTTACCATCAGTAGCCTCAAGCCTGACACTA
TATACGTATTCCAAATCCGAGCCCGAACAGCCGCTGGATATGGGACGAACAGCCGCAAGTTTGAGTTTGA
AACTAGTCCAGACTCTTTCTCCATCTCTGGTGAAAGTAGCCAAGTGGTCATGATCGCCATTTCAGCGGCA
GTAGCAATTATTCTCCTCACTGTTGTCATCTATGTTTTGATTGGGAGGTTCTGTGGCTATAAGTCAAAAC
ATGGGGCAGATGAAAAAAGACTTCATTTTGGCAATGGGCATTTAAAACTTCCAGGTCTCAGGACTTATGT
TGACCCACATACATATGAAGACCCTACCCAAGCTGTTCATGAGTTTGCCAAGGAATTGGATGCCACCAAC
ATATCCATTGATAAAGTTGTTGGAGCAGGTGAATTTGGAGAGGTGTGCAGTGGTCGCTTAAAACTTCCTT
CAAAAAAAGAGATTTCAGTGGCCATTAAGACCCTGAAAGTTGGCTACAAAGAAAAGCAGAGGAGAGACTT
CCTGGGAGAAGCAAGCATTATGGGACAGTTTGACCACCCCAATATCATTCGACTGGAAGGAGTTGTTACC
AAAAGTAAGCCAGTTATGATTGTCACAGAATACATGGAGAATGGTTCCTTGGATAGTTTCCTACGTAAAC
ACGATGCCCAGTTTACTGTCATTCAGCTAGTGGGGATGCTTCGAGGGATAGCATCTGGCATGAAGTACCT
GTCAGACATGGGCTATGTTCACCGAGACCTCGCTGCTCGGAACATCTTGATCAACAGTAACTTGGTGTGT
AAGGTTTCTGATTTCGGACTTTCGCGTGTCCTGGAGGATGACCCAGAAGCTGCTTATACAACAAGAGGAG
GGAAGATCCCAATCAGGTGGACATCACCAGAAGCTATAGCCTACCGCAAGTTCACGTCAGCCAGCGATGT
ATGGAGTTATGGGATTGTTCTCTGGGAGGTGATGTCTTATGGAGAGAGACCATACTGGGAGATGTCCAAT
CAGGATGTAATTAAAGCTGTAGATGAGGGCTATCGACTGCCACCCCCCATGGACTGCCCAGCTGCCTTGT
ATCAGCTGATGCTGGACTGCTGGCAGAAAGACAGGAACAACAGACCCAAGTTTGAGCAGATTGTTAGTAT
TCTGGACAAGCTTATCCGGAATCCCGGCAGCCTGAAGATCATCACCAGTGCAGCCGCAAGGCCATCAAAC
CTTCTTCTGGACCAAAGCAATGTGGATATCACTACCTTCCGCACAACAGGTGACTGGCTTAATGGTGTCT
GGACAGCACACTGCAAGGAAATCTTCACGGGTGTGGAGTACAGTTCTTGTGACACAATAGCCAAGATTTC
CACAGATGACATGAAAAAGGTTGGTGTCACCGTGGTTGGGCCACAGAAGAAGATCATCAGTAGCATTAAA
GCTCTAGAGGGCCCGCGGTTCGAACAAAAACTCATCTCAGAAGAGGATCTGAATATGCATACCGGTCATC
ATCACCATCACCATTGAGTTTAAACCCGCTGATCAGCCTCGACTGTGCCTTCTAGTTGCCAGCCATCTGT
TGTTTGCCCCTCCCCCGTGCCTTCCTTGACCCTGGAAGGTGCCACTCCCACTGTCCTTTCCTAATAAAAT
GAGGAAATTGCATCGCATTGTCTGAGTAGGTGTCATTCTATTCTGGGGGGTGGGGTGGGGCAGGACAGCA
AGGGGGAGGATTGGGAAGACAATAGCAGGCATGCTGGGGATGCGGTGGGCTCTATGGCTTCTGAGGCGGA
AAGAACCAGCTGGGGCTCTAGGGGGTATCCCC
[124 nt withheld, positions 8013-8136]
C
[91 nt withheld, positions 8138-8228]
A
[49 nt withheld, positions 8230-8278]
CCTTTGACGTTGGAGTCCACGTTCTTT
[37 nt withheld, positions 8306-8342]
ACCCTATCTCGGTCTATTCTTTTGATTTATAAGGGATTTTGCCGATTTCGGCCTATTGGTTAAAAAATGA
GCTGATTTAACAAAAATTTAACGCGAATTAATTCTGTGGAATGTGTGTCAGTTAGGGTGTGGAAAGTCCC
CAGGCTCCCCAGCAGGCAGAAGTATGCAAAGCATGCATCTCAATTAGTCAGCAACCA
Features (pLannotate 1.2.2; 20 found; start..end, strand, type, name):
    312..1103    +  CDS            neo: KKA2_KLEPN - Also known as kan, nptII. Experimental evidence at protein level: Swiss-Prot protein existence level 1. Resistance to kanamycin, neomycin, paromomycin, ribostamycin, butirosin and gentamicin B. From Klebsiella pneumoniae.
   1129..1287    +  CDS            ble (fragment): BLE_KLEPN - Experimental evidence at protein level: Swiss-Prot protein existence level 1. Binding protein with a strong affinity to the bleomycin family of antibiotics. Binds to CL990; an antimitotic-antibiotic compound. From Klebsiella pneumoniae.
   1282..1403    +  polyA_signal   SV40 poly(A) signal: SV40 polyadenylation signal
   1476..1492    -  protein_bind   lac operator: The lac repressor binds to the lac operator to inhibit transcription in E. coli. This inhibition can be relieved by adding lactose or isopropyl-β-D-thiogalactopyranoside (IPTG). lac repressor encoded by lacI
   1500..1530    -  promoter       lac promoter: promoter for the E. coli lac operon
   1545..1566    -  protein_bind   CAP binding site: CAP binding activates transcription in the presence of cAMP. E. coli catabolite activator protein
   1579..1671    -  CDS            lacI (fragment): lac repressor; lacI; The lac repressor binds to the lac operator to inhibit transcription in E. coli. This inhibition can be relieved by adding lactose or isopropyl-β-D-thiogalactopyranoside (IPTG).
   1854..2442    -  rep_origin     ori: high-copy-number ColE1/pMB1/pBR322/pUC origin of replication
   2613..3473    -  CDS            AmpR: β-lactamase; bla; confers resistance to ampicillin, carbenicillin, and related antibiotics
   3474..3578    -  promoter       AmpR promoter: bla
   3637..3689    -  misc_feature   bom (fragment): basis of mobility region from pBR322
   3844..4223    +  enhancer       CMV enhancer: human cytomegalovirus immediate early enhancer
   4224..4427    +  promoter       CMV promoter: human cytomegalovirus (CMV) immediate early promoter
   4423..4456    +  LTR            5' LTR (truncated) (fragment): truncated 5' long terminal repeat (LTR) from HIV-1
   4472..4490    +  promoter       T7 promoter: promoter for bacteriophage T7 RNA polymerase
   4721..7639    +  CDS            EPHA3: EPHA3_HUMAN - Also known as ETK, ETK1, HEK, TYRO4. Experimental evidence at protein level: Swiss-Prot protein existence level 1. Receptor tyrosine kinase which binds promiscuously membrane- bound ephrin family ligands residing on adjacent cells, leading to contact-dependent bidirectional signaling into neighboring cells. The signaling pathway downstream of the receptor is referred to as forward signaling while the signaling pathway downstream of the ephrin ligand is referred to as reverse signaling. Highly promiscuous for ephrin-A ligands it binds preferentially EFNA5. Upon activation by EFNA5
   7743..7967    +  polyA_signal   bGH poly(A) signal: bovine growth hormone polyadenylation signal
   7971..7992    +  promoter       SV40 promoter (fragment): SV40 enhancer and early promoter
   8013..8441    +  rep_origin     f1 ori (sequence partly withheld): f1 bacteriophage origin of replication; arrow indicates direction of (+) strand synthesis
   8455..245     +  promoter       SV40 promoter (across the origin): SV40 enhancer and early promoter
