[The description below was written by a language model from this plasmid's Addgene catalogue record and pLannotate feature annotations shown in this document.]
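Description:
T660K EPHA3 pcDNA3.1 is a mammalian expression plasmid built on the Invitrogen pcDNA3.1(+)/myc-His B backbone, carrying human EPHA3, an Eph-family receptor tyrosine kinase that binds ephrin-A ligands, with a threonine-to-lysine missense change at residue 660. The sequenced construct is about 8.5 kb. It is propagated in E. coli as a high-copy plasmid through a ColE1/pUC-type origin and selected with ampicillin via the β-lactamase gene. An f1 origin is also present, which can support single-stranded DNA production.

The EPHA3 coding sequence is driven by the human cytomegalovirus immediate-early enhancer and promoter and is terminated by the bovine growth hormone polyadenylation signal. A T7 promoter sits between the CMV promoter and the insert, as is standard for this backbone. According to the record, the last ten C-terminal amino acids of EPHA3 are omitted and the protein is fused to the backbone's C-terminal myc-6xHis tag for detection or purification. The tag itself was not called as a separate feature in the automated annotation. A second cassette, with the SV40 early promoter driving the neomycin phosphotransferase gene followed by an SV40 polyadenylation signal, allows G418 selection of stably transfected mammalian cells. Short fragments annotated as ble, lacI, an HIV-1 LTR and bom appear to be partial matches to backbone sequence rather than functional elements.

The plasmid belongs to a series of EPHA3 constructs carrying missense mutations found in lung and colon cancers. It is intended for expressing the mutant receptor in mammalian cells to examine how such cancer-associated changes affect EPHA3 function.
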