Addgene plasmid #102749: T660K EPHA3 pcDNA3.1
Purpose: Expression of EPHA3 in mammalian cells
Depositing lab: Jin Chen. Depositing organization: Vanderbilt University. Publication: Effects of cancer-associated EPHA3 mutations on lung cancer. Zhuang G, Song W, Amato K, Hwang Y, Lee K, Boothby M, Ye F, Guo Y, Shyr Y, Lin L, Carbone DP, Brantley-Sieders DM, Chen J. J Natl Cancer Inst. 2012 Aug 8;104(15):1182-97. doi: 10.1093/jnci/djs297. Epub 2012 Jul 24. PubMed 22829656.
Backbone
  Vector backbone: pcDNA3.1(+)/myc-His B
  Backbone manufacturer: Invitrogen
  Vector type: Mammalian Expression
Growth in bacteria
  Bacterial resistance: Ampicillin, 100 μg/mL
  Growth temperature: 37°C
  Growth strain: DH5alpha
  Copy number: High Copy
Gene/Insert
  Gene/Insert name: EPHA3 (alt names: MEK4; TYRO4)
  Species: H. sapiens (human)
  Mutation: T660K (ACA > AAA)
  Entrez Gene: EPHA3 (a.k.a. EK4, ETK, ETK1, HEK, HEK4, TYRO4)
  Promoter: CMV
  Tag / fusion protein: myc-6xhis (C terminal on backbone)
  Cloning method: Unknown
  Sequencing primers: 5′ CMV-F
Terms and licenses: Academic/Nonprofit Terms; Industry Terms: Not Available to Industry
Depositor comments: Please note last 10 amino acids in C-terminal are omitted in these constructs. These series of EPHA3 constructs carry missense mutations found in lung and colon cancer.
How to cite: T660K EPHA3 pcDNA3.1 was a gift from Jin Chen (Addgene plasmid # 102749 ; http://n2t.net/addgene:102749 ; RRID:Addgene_102749)
